Addgene plasmid #77350: FLT3 gRNA (BRDN0001145134)
Purpose: 3rd generation lentiviral gRNA plasmid targeting human FLT3
Depositing lab: John Doench & David Root. Depositing organization: Broad Institute. Publication: Optimized sgRNA design to maximize activity and minimize off-target effects of CRISPR-Cas9. Doench JG, Fusi N, Sullender M, Hegde M, Vaimberg EW, Donovan KF, Smith I, Tothova Z, Wilen C, Orchard R, Virgin HW, Listgarten J, Root DE. Nat Biotechnol. 2016 Jan 18. doi: 10.1038/nbt.3437. PubMed 26780180.
Backbone
  Vector backbone: lentiGuide-Puro
  Backbone manufacturer: Zhang Lab (Addgene plasmid # 52963)
  Vector type: Mammalian Expression, Lentiviral, CRISPR
  Selectable markers: Puromycin
Growth in bacteria
  Bacterial resistance: Ampicillin, 100 μg/mL
  Growth temperature: 37°C
  Growth strain: DH5alpha
  Copy number: High Copy
Gene/Insert
  Gene/Insert name: FLT3 (alt names: FLT3; NM_004119.2)
  gRNA/shRNA sequence: AAAGCTGTTCATGTGAACCA
  Species: H. sapiens (human)
  Entrez Gene: FLT3 (a.k.a. CD135, FLK-2, FLK2, STK1)
  Promoter: hU6
  Cloning method: Unknown
  Sequencing primers: 5′ U6-F; 3′ pS2-R
Terms and licenses: Academic/Nonprofit Terms; Industry Terms: Not Available to Industry
Depositor comments: The gRNA was designed to target the following Genbank reference sequence(s): NM_004119.2. Note that this plasmid does NOT contain Cas9. It should be used in conjunction with lentiCas9-Blast (Addgene #52962) or otherwise with cell lines already expressing Cas9. Browse the full kinome gRNA library at http://www.addgene.org/pooled-library/broadgpp-human-kinome/ or visit http://www.broadinstitute.org/rnai/public/ for detailed protocols and information.
How to cite: FLT3 gRNA (BRDN0001145134) was a gift from John Doench & David Root (Addgene plasmid # 77350 ; http://n2t.net/addgene:77350 ; RRID:Addgene_77350)
