[The description below was written by a language model from this plasmid's Addgene catalogue record and pLannotate feature annotations shown in this document.]
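Description:
FLT3 gRNA (BRDN0001145134) is a third-generation lentiviral guide RNA plasmid built on the lentiGuide-Puro backbone and designed to direct Streptococcus pyogenes Cas9 to the human FLT3 gene (also known as CD135 or FLK2), a receptor tyrosine kinase. The 8.3 kb plasmid is propagated in E. coli at high copy from a ColE1/pUC-type origin under ampicillin selection (AmpR, β-lactamase). It also carries an f1 origin, an SV40 origin and remnants of a lac/T7/T3 cloning region inherited from the backbone.

The viral genome is transcribed from a chimeric RSV promoter fused to a truncated HIV-1 5' LTR, which makes packaging Tat-independent. It contains the Ψ packaging signal with a partial gag sequence, the Rev response element for nuclear export of the full-length RNA, a cPPT/CTS to aid nuclear import, and a self-inactivating ΔU3 3' LTR followed by an SV40 polyadenylation signal. Two expression units sit between the LTRs. A human U6 RNA polymerase III promoter drives the FLT3-specific 20-nt spacer joined to the Cas9 gRNA scaffold. Downstream, the EF-1α promoter with its intron A drives puromycin N-acetyltransferase, stabilised by a WPRE, so that transduced mammalian cells can be selected with puromycin.

The plasmid does not encode Cas9, so it must be paired with a separate Cas9 vector or used in cells that already express the nuclease. The guide was designed against a FLT3 RefSeq transcript as part of a human kinome gRNA collection, and it is suited to stable knockout of FLT3 in human cells.
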