Features (pLannotate 1.2.2; 29 found; start..end, strand, type, name):
     14..80      +  CDS            small t antigen (fragment): SV40 (simian virus 40) small t antigen
    106..317     +  promoter       EF-1α core promoter: core promoter for human elongation factor EF-1α
    318..1256    +  intron         EF-1α intron A: intron upstream of the start codon of human EF-1α
   1278..1877    +  CDS            PuroR (fragment): puromycin N-acetyltransferase; pac from Streptomyces; confers resistance to puromycin
   1893..2481    +  misc_feature   WPRE: woodchuck hepatitis virus posttranscriptional regulatory element
   2532..2551    +  misc_feature   cPPT/CTS (fragment): central polypurine tract and central termination sequence of HIV-1
   2553..2786    +  LTR            3' LTR (ΔU3): self-inactivating 3' long terminal repeat (LTR) from HIV-1
   2864..2985    +  polyA_signal   SV40 poly(A) signal: SV40 polyadenylation signal
   3025..3160    +  rep_origin     SV40 ori: SV40 origin of replication
   3181..3199    -  promoter       T7 promoter: promoter for bacteriophage T7 RNA polymerase
   3207..3362    +  CDS            lacZα (fragment): LacZα fragment of β-galactosidase; lacZ fragment
   3367..3795    +  rep_origin     f1 ori (sequence partly withheld): f1 bacteriophage origin of replication; arrow indicates direction of (+) strand synthesis
   3848..3952    +  promoter       AmpR promoter: bla
   3953..4813    +  CDS            AmpR: β-lactamase; bla; confers resistance to ampicillin, carbenicillin, and related antibiotics
   4984..5572    +  rep_origin     ori: high-copy-number ColE1/pMB1/pBR322/pUC origin of replication
   5755..5847    +  CDS            lacI (fragment): lac repressor; lacI; The lac repressor binds to the lac operator to inhibit transcription in E. coli. This inhibition can be relieved by adding lactose or isopropyl-β-D-thiogalactopyranoside (IPTG).
   5860..5881    +  protein_bind   CAP binding site: CAP binding activates transcription in the presence of cAMP. E. coli catabolite activator protein
   5896..5926    +  promoter       lac promoter: promoter for the E. coli lac operon
   5934..5950    +  protein_bind   lac operator: The lac repressor binds to the lac operator to inhibit transcription in E. coli. This inhibition can be relieved by adding lactose or isopropyl-β-D-thiogalactopyranoside (IPTG). lac repressor encoded by lacI
   5995..6013    +  promoter       T3 promoter: promoter for bacteriophage T3 RNA polymerase
   6041..6267    +  promoter       RSV promoter: Rous sarcoma virus enhancer/promoter
   6268..6448    +  LTR            5' LTR (truncated): truncated 5' long terminal repeat (LTR) from HIV-1
   6495..6620    +  misc_feature   HIV-1 Ψ: packaging signal of human immunodeficiency virus type 1
   6604..6967    +  CDS            HIV-1 gag (fragment): gag protein from human immunodeficiency virus 1; gag
   7113..7346    +  misc_feature   RRE: The Rev response element (RRE) of HIV-1 allows for Rev-dependent mRNA export from the nucleus to the cytoplasm.
   7723..7749    +  CDS            Rev (fragment): human immunodeficiency virus 1 (HIV-1) Rev protein; rev; enhances nuclear export of unspliced and incompletely spliced viral mRNAs
   7753..7993    +  promoter       U6 promoter: RNA polymerase III promoter for human U6 snRNA
   8023..8098    +  misc_RNA       gRNA scaffold: guide RNA scaffold for the Streptococcus pyogenes CRISPR/Cas9 system
   8154..8271    +  misc_feature   cPPT/CTS: central polypurine tract and central termination sequence of HIV-1
>Addgene plasmid #77350 | FLT3 gRNA (BRDN0001145134) | addgene full sequence | sequence record 187592 | Addgene Assembled Sequence
CCCGGGTGCAAAGATGGATAAAGTTTTAAACAGAGAGGAATCTTTGCAGCTAATGGACCTTCTAGGTCTT
GAAAGGAGTGGGAATTGGCTCCGGTGCCCGTCAGTGGGCAGAGCGCACATCGCCCACAGTCCCCGAGAAG
TTGGGGGGAGGGGTCGGCAATTGATCCGGTGCCTAGAGAAGGTGGCGCGGGGTAAACTGGGAAAGTGATG
TCGTGTACTGGCTCCGCCTTTTTCCCGAGGGTGGGGGAGAACCGTATATAAGTGCAGTAGTCGCCGTGAA
CGTTCTTTTTCGCAACGGGTTTGCCGCCAGAACACAGGTAAGTGCCGTGTGTGGTTCCCGCGGGCCTGGC
CTCTTTACGGGTTATGGCCCTTGCGTGCCTTGAATTACTTCCACCTGGCTGCAGTACGTGATTCTTGATC
CCGAGCTTCGGGTTGGAAGTGGGTGGGAGAGTTCGAGGCCTTGCGCTTAAGGAGCCCCTTCGCCTCGTGC
TTGAGTTGAGGCCTGGCCTGGGCGCTGGGGCCGCCGCGTGCGAATCTGGTGGCACCTTCGCGCCTGTCTC
GCTGCTTTCGATAAGTCTCTAGCCATTTAAAATTTTTGATGACCTGCTGCGACGCTTTTTTTCTGGCAAG
ATAGTCTTGTAAATGCGGGCCAAGATCTGCACACTGGTATTTCGGTTTTTGGGGCCGCGGGCGGCGACGG
GGCCCGTGCGTCCCAGCGCACATGTTCGGCGAGGCGGGGCCTGCGAGCGCGGCCACCGAGAATCGGACGG
GGGTAGTCTCAAGCTGGCCGGCCTGCTCTGGTGCCTGGCCTCGCGCCGCCGTGTATCGCCCCGCCCTGGG
CGGCAAGGCTGGCCCGGTCGGCACCAGTTGCGTGAGCGGAAAGATGGCCGCTTCCCGGCCCTGCTGCAGG
GAGCTCAAAATGGAGGACGCGGCGCTCGGGAGAGCGGGCGGGTGAGTCACCCACACAAAGGAAAAGGGCC
TTTCCGTCCTCAGCCGTCGCTTCATGTGACTCCACGGAGTACCGGGCGCCGTCCAGGCACCTCGATTAGT
TCTCGAGCTTTTGGAGTACGTCGTCTTTAGGTTGGGGGGAGGGGTTTTATGCGATGGAGTTTCCCCACAC
TGAGTGGGTGGAGACTGAAGTTAGGCCAGCTTGGCACTTGATGTAATTCTCCTTGGAATTTGCCCTTTTT
GAGTTTGGATCTTGGTTCATTCTCAAGCCTCAGACAGTGGTTCAAAGTTTTTTTCTTCCATTTCAGGTGT
CGTGACGTACGGCCACCATGACCGAGTACAAGCCCACGGTGCGCCTCGCCACCCGCGACGACGTCCCCAG
GGCCGTACGCACCCTCGCCGCCGCGTTCGCCGACTACCCCGCCACGCGCCACACCGTCGATCCGGACCGC
CACATCGAGCGGGTCACCGAGCTGCAAGAACTCTTCCTCACGCGCGTCGGGCTCGACATCGGCAAGGTGT
GGGTCGCGGACGACGGCGCCGCCGTGGCGGTCTGGACCACGCCGGAGAGCGTCGAAGCGGGGGCGGTGTT
CGCCGAGATCGGCCCGCGCATGGCCGAGTTGAGCGGTTCCCGGCTGGCCGCGCAGCAACAGATGGAAGGC
CTCCTGGCGCCGCACCGGCCCAAGGAGCCCGCGTGGTTCCTGGCCACCGTCGGAGTCTCGCCCGACCACC
AGGGCAAGGGTCTGGGCAGCGCCGTCGTGCTCCCCGGAGTGGAGGCGGCCGAGCGCGCCGGGGTGCCCGC
CTTCCTGGAGACCTCCGCGCCCCGCAACCTCCCCTTCTACGAGCGGCTCGGCTTCACCGTCACCGCCGAC
GTCGAGGTGCCCGAAGGACCGCGCACCTGGTGCATGACCCGCAAGCCCGGTGCCTGAACGCGTTAAGTCG
ACAATCAACCTCTGGATTACAAAATTTGTGAAAGATTGACTGGTATTCTTAACTATGTTGCTCCTTTTAC
GCTATGTGGATACGCTGCTTTAATGCCTTTGTATCATGCTATTGCTTCCCGTATGGCTTTCATTTTCTCC
TCCTTGTATAAATCCTGGTTGCTGTCTCTTTATGAGGAGTTGTGGCCCGTTGTCAGGCAACGTGGCGTGG
TGTGCACTGTGTTTGCTGACGCAACCCCCACTGGTTGGGGCATTGCCACCACCTGTCAGCTCCTTTCCGG
GACTTTCGCTTTCCCCCTCCCTATTGCCACGGCGGAACTCATCGCCGCCTGCCTTGCCCGCTGCTGGACA
GGGGCTCGGCTGTTGGGCACTGACAATTCCGTGGTGTTGTCGGGGAAATCATCGTCCTTTCCTTGGCTGC
TCGCCTGTGTTGCCACCTGGATTCTGCGCGGGACGTCCTTCTGCTACGTCCCTTCGGCCCTCAATCCAGC
GGACCTTCCTTCCCGCGGCCTGCTGCCGGCTCTGCGGCCTCTTCCGCGTCTTCGCCTTCGCCCTCAGACG
AGTCGGATCTCCCTTTGGGCCGCCTCCCCGCGTCGACTTTAAGACCAATGACTTACAAGGCAGCTGTAGA
TCTTAGCCACTTTTTAAAAGAAAAGGGGGGACTGGAAGGGCTAATTCACTCCCAACGAAGACAAGATCTG
CTTTTTGCTTGTACTGGGTCTCTCTGGTTAGACCAGATCTGAGCCTGGGAGCTCTCTGGCTAACTAGGGA
ACCCACTGCTTAAGCCTCAATAAAGCTTGCCTTGAGTGCTTCAAGTAGTGTGTGCCCGTCTGTTGTGTGA
CTCTGGTAACTAGAGATCCCTCAGACCCTTTTAGTCAGTGTGGAAAATCTCTAGCAGTACGTATAGTAGT
TCATGTCATCTTATTATTCAGTATTTATAACTTGCAAAGAAATGAATATCAGAGAGTGAGAGGAACTTGT
TTATTGCAGCTTATAATGGTTACAAATAAAGCAATAGCATCACAAATTTCACAAATAAAGCATTTTTTTC
ACTGCATTCTAGTTGTGGTTTGTCCAAACTCATCAATGTATCTTATCATGTCTGGCTCTAGCTATCCCGC
CCCTAACTCCGCCCATCCCGCCCCTAACTCCGCCCAGTTCCGCCCATTCTCCGCCCCATGGCTGACTAAT
TTTTTTTATTTATGCAGAGGCCGAGGCCGCCTCGGCCTCTGAGCTATTCCAGAAGTAGTGAGGAGGCTTT
TTTGGAGGCCTAGGGACGTACCCAATTCGCCCTATAGTGAGTCGTATTACGCGCGCTCACTGGCCGTCGT
TTTACAACGTCGTGACTGGGAAAACCCTGGCGTTACCCAACTTAATCGCCTTGCAGCACATCCCCCTTTC
GCCAGCTGGCGTAATAGCGAAGAGGCCCGCACCGATCGCCCTTCCCAACAGTTGCGCAGCCTGAATGGCG
AATGGG
[124 nt withheld, positions 3367-3490]
C
[91 nt withheld, positions 3492-3582]
A
[49 nt withheld, positions 3584-3632]
CCTTTGACGTTGGAGTCCACGTTCTTT
[37 nt withheld, positions 3660-3696]
ACCCTATCTCGGTCTATTCTTTTGATTTATAAGGGATTTTGCCGATTTCGGCCTATTGGTTAAAAAATGA
GCTGATTTAACAAAAATTTAACGCGAATTTTAACAAAATATTAACGCTTACAATTTAGGTGGCACTTTTC
GGGGAAATGTGCGCGGAACCCCTATTTGTTTATTTTTCTAAATACATTCAAATATGTATCCGCTCATGAG
ACAATAACCCTGATAAATGCTTCAATAATATTGAAAAAGGAAGAGTATGAGTATTCAACATTTCCGTGTC
GCCCTTATTCCCTTTTTTGCGGCATTTTGCCTTCCTGTTTTTGCTCACCCAGAAACGCTGGTGAAAGTAA
AAGATGCTGAAGATCAGTTGGGTGCACGAGTGGGTTACATCGAACTGGATCTCAACAGCGGTAAGATCCT
TGAGAGTTTTCGCCCCGAAGAACGTTTTCCAATGATGAGCACTTTTAAAGTTCTGCTATGTGGCGCGGTA
TTATCCCGTATTGACGCCGGGCAAGAGCAACTCGGTCGCCGCATACACTATTCTCAGAATGACTTGGTTG
AGTACTCACCAGTCACAGAAAAGCATCTTACGGATGGCATGACAGTAAGAGAATTATGCAGTGCTGCCAT
AACCATGAGTGATAACACTGCGGCCAACTTACTTCTGACAACGATCGGAGGACCGAAGGAGCTAACCGCT
TTTTTGCACAACATGGGGGATCATGTAACTCGCCTTGATCGTTGGGAACCGGAGCTGAATGAAGCCATAC
CAAACGACGAGCGTGACACCACGATGCCTGTAGCAATGGCAACAACGTTGCGCAAACTATTAACTGGCGA
ACTACTTACTCTAGCTTCCCGGCAACAATTAATAGACTGGATGGAGGCGGATAAAGTTGCAGGACCACTT
CTGCGCTCGGCCCTTCCGGCTGGCTGGTTTATTGCTGATAAATCTGGAGCCGGTGAGCGTGGGTCTCGCG
GTATCATTGCAGCACTGGGGCCAGATGGTAAGCCCTCCCGTATCGTAGTTATCTACACGACGGGGAGTCA
GGCAACTATGGATGAACGAAATAGACAGATCGCTGAGATAGGTGCCTCACTGATTAAGCATTGGTAACTG
TCAGACCAAGTTTACTCATATATACTTTAGATTGATTTAAAACTTCATTTTTAATTTAAAAGGATCTAGG
TGAAGATCCTTTTTGATAATCTCATGACCAAAATCCCTTAACGTGAGTTTTCGTTCCACTGAGCGTCAGA
CCCCGTAGAAAAGATCAAAGGATCTTCTTGAGATCCTTTTTTTCTGCGCGTAATCTGCTGCTTGCAAACA
AAAAAACCACCGCTACCAGCGGTGGTTTGTTTGCCGGATCAAGAGCTACCAACTCTTTTTCCGAAGGTAA
CTGGCTTCAGCAGAGCGCAGATACCAAATACTGTTCTTCTAGTGTAGCCGTAGTTAGGCCACCACTTCAA
GAACTCTGTAGCACCGCCTACATACCTCGCTCTGCTAATCCTGTTACCAGTGGCTGCTGCCAGTGGCGAT
AAGTCGTGTCTTACCGGGTTGGACTCAAGACGATAGTTACCGGATAAGGCGCAGCGGTCGGGCTGAACGG
GGGGTTCGTGCACACAGCCCAGCTTGGAGCGAACGACCTACACCGAACTGAGATACCTACAGCGTGAGCT
ATGAGAAAGCGCCACGCTTCCCGAAGGGAGAAAGGCGGACAGGTATCCGGTAAGCGGCAGGGTCGGAACA
GGAGAGCGCACGAGGGAGCTTCCAGGGGGAAACGCCTGGTATCTTTATAGTCCTGTCGGGTTTCGCCACC
TCTGACTTGAGCGTCGATTTTTGTGATGCTCGTCAGGGGGGCGGAGCCTATGGAAAAACGCCAGCAACGC
GGCCTTTTTACGGTTCCTGGCCTTTTGCTGGCCTTTTGCTCACATGTTCTTTCCTGCGTTATCCCCTGAT
TCTGTGGATAACCGTATTACCGCCTTTGAGTGAGCTGATACCGCTCGCCGCAGCCGAACGACCGAGCGCA
GCGAGTCAGTGAGCGAGGAAGCGGAAGAGCGCCCAATACGCAAACCGCCTCTCCCCGCGCGTTGGCCGAT
TCATTAATGCAGCTGGCACGACAGGTTTCCCGACTGGAAAGCGGGCAGTGAGCGCAACGCAATTAATGTG
AGTTAGCTCACTCATTAGGCACCCCAGGCTTTACACTTTATGCTTCCGGCTCGTATGTTGTGTGGAATTG
TGAGCGGATAACAATTTCACACAGGAAACAGCTATGACCATGATTACGCCAAGCGCGCAATTAACCCTCA
CTAAAGGGAACAAAAGCTGGAGCTGCAAGCTTAATGTAGTCTTATGCAATACTCTTGTAGTCTTGCAACA
TGGTAACGATGAGTTAGCAACATGCCTTACAAGGAGAGAAAAAGCACCGTGCATGCCGATTGGTGGAAGT
AAGGTGGTACGATCGTGCCTTATTAGGAAGGCAACAGACGGGTCTGACATGGATTGGACGAACCACTGAA
TTGCCGCATTGCAGAGATATTGTATTTAAGTGCCTAGCTCGATACATAAACGGGTCTCTCTGGTTAGACC
AGATCTGAGCCTGGGAGCTCTCTGGCTAACTAGGGAACCCACTGCTTAAGCCTCAATAAAGCTTGCCTTG
AGTGCTTCAAGTAGTGTGTGCCCGTCTGTTGTGTGACTCTGGTAACTAGAGATCCCTCAGACCCTTTTAG
TCAGTGTGGAAAATCTCTAGCAGTGGCGCCCGAACAGGGACTTGAAAGCGAAAGGGAAACCAGAGGAGCT
CTCTCGACGCAGGACTCGGCTTGCTGAAGCGCGCACGGCAAGAGGCGAGGGGCGGCGACTGGTGAGTACG
CCAAAAATTTTGACTAGCGGAGGCTAGAAGGAGAGAGATGGGTGCGAGAGCGTCAGTATTAAGCGGGGGA
GAATTAGATCGCGATGGGAAAAAATTCGGTTAAGGCCAGGGGGAAAGAAAAAATATAAATTAAAACATAT
AGTATGGGCAAGCAGGGAGCTAGAACGATTCGCAGTTAATCCTGGCCTGTTAGAAACATCAGAAGGCTGT
AGACAAATACTGGGACAGCTACAACCATCCCTTCAGACAGGATCAGAAGAACTTAGATCATTATATAATA
CAGTAGCAACCCTCTATTGTGTGCATCAAAGGATAGAGATAAAAGACACCAAGGAAGCTTTAGACAAGAT
AGAGGAAGAGCAAAACAAAAGTAAGACCACCGCACAGCAAGCGGCCGCTGATCTTCAGACCTGGAGGAGG
AGATATGAGGGACAATTGGAGAAGTGAATTATATAAATATAAAGTAGTAAAAATTGAACCATTAGGAGTA
GCACCCACCAAGGCAAAGAGAAGAGTGGTGCAGAGAGAAAAAAGAGCAGTGGGAATAGGAGCTTTGTTCC
TTGGGTTCTTGGGAGCAGCAGGAAGCACTATGGGCGCAGCGTCAATGACGCTGACGGTACAGGCCAGACA
ATTATTGTCTGGTATAGTGCAGCAGCAGAACAATTTGCTGAGGGCTATTGAGGCGCAACAGCATCTGTTG
CAACTCACAGTCTGGGGCATCAAGCAGCTCCAGGCAAGAATCCTGGCTGTGGAAAGATACCTAAAGGATC
AACAGCTCCTGGGGATTTGGGGTTGCTCTGGAAAACTCATTTGCACCACTGCTGTGCCTTGGAATGCTAG
TTGGAGTAATAAATCTCTGGAACAGATTTGGAATCACACGACCTGGATGGAGTGGGACAGAGAAATTAAC
AATTACACAAGCTTAATACACTCCTTAATTGAAGAATCGCAAAACCAGCAAGAAAAGAATGAACAAGAAT
TATTGGAATTAGATAAATGGGCAAGTTTGTGGAATTGGTTTAACATAACAAATTGGCTGTGGTATATAAA
ATTATTCATAATGATAGTAGGAGGCTTGGTAGGTTTAAGAATAGTTTTTGCTGTACTTTCTATAGTGAAT
AGAGTTAGGCAGGGATATTCACCATTATCGTTTCAGACCCACCTCCCAACCCCGAGGGGACCCAGAGAGG
GCCTATTTCCCATGATTCCTTCATATTTGCATATACGATACAAGGCTGTTAGAGAGATAATTAGAATTAA
TTTGACTGTAAACACAAAGATATTAGTACAAAATACGTGACGTAGAAAGTAATAATTTCTTGGGTAGTTT
GCAGTTTTAAAATTATGTTTTAAAATGGACTATCATATGCTTACCGTAACTTGAAAGTATTTCGATTTCT
TGGCTTTATATATCTTGTGGAAAGGACGAAACACCGAAAGCTGTTCATGTGAACCAGTTTTAGAGCTAGA
AATAGCAAGTTAAAATAAGGCTAGTCCGTTATCAACTTGAAAAAGTGGCACCGAGTCGGTGCTTTTTTAA
GCTTGGCGTAACTAGATCTTGAGACAAATGGCAGTATTCATCCACAATTTTAAAAGAAAAGGGGGGATTG
GGGGGTACAGTGCAGGGGAAAGAATAGTAGACATAATAGCAACAGACATACAAACTAAAGAATTACAAAA
ACAAATTACAAAAATTCAAAATTTTCGGGTTTATTACAGGGACAGCAGAGATCCACTTTGGCGCCGGCTC
GAGGGGG
