>Addgene plasmid #77350 | FLT3 gRNA (BRDN0001145134) | depositor partial sequence | sequence record 144810 | Target Sequence
AAAGCTGTTCATGTGAACCA
