>Addgene plasmid #77350 | FLT3 gRNA (BRDN0001145134) | addgene partial sequence | sequence record 187591 | hU6-F
TAGAAAGTAATAATTTCTTGGGTAGTTTGCAGTTTTAAAATTATGTTTTAAAATGGACTATCATATGCTT
ACCGTAACTTGAAAGTATTTCGATTTCTTGGCTTTATATATCTTGTGGAAAGGACGAAACACCGAAAGCT
GTTCATGTGAACCAGTTTTAGAGCTAGAAATAGCAAGTTAAAATAAGGCTAGTCCGTTATCAACTTGAAA
AAGTGGCACCGAGTCGGTGCTTTTTTAAGCTTGGCGTAACTAGATCTTGAGACAAATGGCAGTATTCATC
CACAATTTTAAAAGAAAAGGGGGGATTGGGGGGTACAGTGCAGGGGAAAGAATAGTAGACATAATAGCAA
CAGACATACAAACTAAAGAATTACAAAAACAAATTACAAAAATTCAAAATTTTCGGGTTTATTACAGGGA
CAGCAGAGATCCACTTTGGCGCCGGCTCGAGGGGGCCCGGGTGCAAAGATGGATAAAGTTTTAAACAGAG
AGGAATCTTTGCAGCTAATGGACCTTCTAGGTCTTGAAAGGAGTGGGAATTGGCTCCGGTGCCCGTCAGT
GGGCAGAGCG
